Addgene plasmid #214472: MCAM-BirA*-HA
Purpose: Lentiviral vector for the expression of MCAM-BirA*-HA fusion protein in mammalian cells.
Depositing lab: Natalie Ahn. Depositing organization: University of Colorado, Boulder. Publication: Cooperative polarization of MCAM/CD146 and ERM family proteins in melanoma. Miller SG, Hoh M, Ebmeier CC, Tay JW, Ahn NG. Mol Biol Cell. 2023 Dec 20:mbcE23060255. doi: 10.1091/mbc.E23-06-0255. PubMed 38117590.
Backbone
  Vector backbone: CSII-Rfa-IRES-Hygro Lentiviral Dest
  Backbone manufacturer: Xuedong Liu, University of Colorado Boulder
  Backbone size w/o insert (bp): 12467
  Total vector size (bp): 13864
  Vector type: Mammalian Expression, Lentiviral ; Gateway
  Selectable markers: Hygromycin
Growth in bacteria
  Bacterial resistance: Ampicillin, 100 μg/mL
  Growth temperature: 30°C
  Growth strain: NEB Stable
  Copy number: Unknown
Gene/Insert
  Gene/Insert name: MCAM (alt names: Melanoma Cell Adhesion Molecule; CD146; Muc18)
  Species: H. sapiens (human)
  Entrez Gene: MCAM (a.k.a. CD146, HEMCAM, METCAM, MUC18, MelCAM)
  Promoter: EF-1a
  Tag / fusion protein: BirA(R118G) (C terminal on insert); HA tag (C terminal on insert)
  Cloning method: Gateway Cloning
  Sequencing primers: 5′ TCAAGCCTCAGACAGTGGTTC; 3′ ACTTTGTACAAGAAAGCTGGG
Resource information
  A portion of this plasmid was derived from a plasmid made by: CCSB-Boad Lentiviral Expression Library plasmid ccsbBroad304_06567, from the Functional Genomics facility, University of Colorado Anschutz Medical Campus, Denver, CO.
Terms and licenses: Academic/Nonprofit Terms; Industry Terms: Not Available to Industry
Depositor comments: Detailed information on cloning, including cloning of entry vector, cloning and internal sequencing primers, and entry vector sequences are available in the supplemental materials for Miller et al. This construct was used for BioID experiments (Roux et al., 2012, J Cell Biol 196, 801-810). The BirA(R118G)-HA tag was PCR amplified from Addgene Plasmid #53581 (a gift from Karl Kramer; http://n2t.net/addgene:53581 ; RRID:Addgene_53581) and inserted into the entry vector.
How to cite: MCAM-BirA*-HA was a gift from Natalie Ahn (Addgene plasmid # 214472 ; http://n2t.net/addgene:214472 ; RRID:Addgene_214472)
