[The description below was written by a language model from this plasmid's Addgene catalogue record and pLannotate feature annotations shown in this document.]
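Description:
MCAM-BirA*-HA is a lentiviral mammalian expression plasmid made by Gateway recombination into the CSII-Rfa-IRES-Hygro destination backbone. It is propagated in E. coli through a high-copy ColE1/pUC-type origin with ampicillin selection (AmpR), and also carries an f1 origin. The viral portion has an HIV-1-derived layout. A CMV enhancer/promoter is placed upstream of a truncated 5' LTR to drive genomic RNA production in packaging cells. This is followed by the Ψ packaging signal with a gag fragment, the Rev response element for Rev-dependent nuclear export, and the cPPT/CTS. After the payload come a WPRE, a second truncated LTR and a bGH polyadenylation signal. Outside the LTRs the backbone also contains an SV40/EM7-driven bleomycin/Zeocin resistance cassette, although the catalogue lists only hygromycin as the mammalian selectable marker.

The payload is transcribed from the constitutive EF-1α promoter and lies between attB1 and attB2 sites. It encodes human MCAM (CD146/MUC18), a cell adhesion molecule, fused at its C terminus to BirA(R118G), the promiscuous E. coli biotin ligase mutant, and then to an HA epitope tag. The HA tag is recorded in the catalogue but was not separately annotated in the feature table. An EMCV IRES downstream of the fusion allows translation of a hygromycin resistance gene from the same transcript, linking drug selection of transduced cells to expression of the fusion. According to the depositor, the construct was used for BioID proximity labelling, in which proteins near MCAM are biotinylated and can then be identified. The associated publication concerns MCAM and ERM family protein polarization in melanoma.
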