Features (pLannotate 1.2.2; 36 found; start..end, strand, type, name):
     27..79      -  misc_feature   bom (fragment): basis of mobility region from pBR322
    234..613     +  enhancer       CMV enhancer: human cytomegalovirus immediate early enhancer
    614..813     +  promoter       CMV promoter: human cytomegalovirus (CMV) immediate early promoter
    831..1011    +  LTR            5' LTR (truncated): truncated 5' long terminal repeat (LTR) from HIV-1
   1058..1183    +  misc_feature   HIV-1 Ψ: packaging signal of human immunodeficiency virus type 1
   1167..1505    +  CDS            HIV-1 gag (fragment): gag protein from human immunodeficiency virus 1; gag
   1675..1908    +  misc_feature   RRE: The Rev response element (RRE) of HIV-1 allows for Rev-dependent mRNA export from the nucleus to the cytoplasm.
   2285..2385    +  CDS            Rev (fragment): human immunodeficiency virus 1 (HIV-1) Rev protein; rev; enhances nuclear export of unspliced and incompletely spliced viral mRNAs
   2411..2528    +  misc_feature   cPPT/CTS: central polypurine tract and central termination sequence of HIV-1
   2584..3746    +  promoter       EF-1α promoter: strong constitutive promoter for human elongation factor EF-1α
   3771..3795    +  protein_bind   attB1: mutant version of attB; recombination site for the Gateway® BP reaction BP Clonase™
   3798..3834    +  misc_feature   MCS (fragment): multiple cloning site
   3835..5772    +  CDS            MCAM: MUC18_HUMAN - Also known as MUC18. Experimental evidence at protein level: Swiss-Prot protein existence level 1. Plays a role in cell adhesion, and in cohesion of the endothelial monolayer at intercellular junctions in vascular tissue. Its expression may allow melanoma cells to interact with cellular elements of the vascular system, thereby enhancing hematogeneous tumor spread. Could be an adhesion molecule active in neural crest cells during embryonic development. Acts as surface receptor that triggers tyrosine phosphorylation of FYN and PTK2/FAK1, and a transient increase in the intracellula
   5788..6750    +  CDS            BirA(R118G): promiscuous R118G mutant of the E. coli biotin protein ligase (Cronan, 2005) also known as BirA* or BioID
   6792..6816    +  misc_feature   MCS (fragment): multiple cloning site
   6844..6868    -  protein_bind   attB2: mutant version of attB; recombination site for the Gateway® BP reaction BP Clonase™
   7035..7497    +  misc_feature   IRES: internal ribosome entry site (IRES) of the encephalomyocarditis virus (EMCV)
   7535..8552    +  CDS            HygR (fragment): aminoglycoside phosphotransferase from E. coli; aph(4)-Ia; confers resistance to hygromycin
   8588..9176    +  misc_feature   WPRE: woodchuck hepatitis virus posttranscriptional regulatory element
   9101..9688    +  CDS            nef: NEF_HV112 - Experimental evidence at protein level: Swiss-Prot protein existence level 1. Extracellular Nef protein targets CD4(+) T-lymphocytes for apoptosis by interacting with CXCR4 surface receptors. From Human immunodeficiency virus type 1 group M subtype B (isolate PCV12) (HIV-1).
   9695..9875    +  LTR            5' LTR (truncated): truncated 5' long terminal repeat (LTR) from HIV-1
   9907..10131   +  polyA_signal   bGH poly(A) signal: bovine growth hormone polyadenylation signal
  10135..10156   +  promoter       SV40 promoter (fragment): SV40 enhancer and early promoter
  10177..10605   +  rep_origin     f1 ori (sequence partly withheld): f1 bacteriophage origin of replication; arrow indicates direction of (+) strand synthesis
  10619..10948   +  promoter       SV40 promoter: SV40 enhancer and early promoter
  10996..11043   +  promoter       EM7 promoter: synthetic bacterial promoter&nbsp
  11062..11436   +  CDS            BleoR: antibiotic-binding protein; Sh ble from Streptoalloteichus hindustanus; confers resistance to bleomycin, phleomycin, and Zeocin™
  11446..11571   +  CDS            ble (fragment): BLE_KLEPN - Experimental evidence at protein level: Swiss-Prot protein existence level 1. Binding protein with a strong affinity to the bleomycin family of antibiotics. Binds to CL990; an antimitotic-antibiotic compound. From Klebsiella pneumoniae.
  11566..11687   +  polyA_signal   SV40 poly(A) signal: SV40 polyadenylation signal
  11758..11780   -  protein_bind   lac operator (fragment): The lac repressor binds to the lac operator to inhibit transcription in E. coli. This inhibition can be relieved by adding lactose or isopropyl-β-D-thiogalactopyranoside (IPTG). lac repressor encoded by lacI
  11784..11814   -  promoter       lac promoter: promoter for the E. coli lac operon
  11829..11850   -  protein_bind   CAP binding site: CAP binding activates transcription in the presence of cAMP. E. coli catabolite activator protein
  11863..11955   -  CDS            lacI (fragment): lac repressor; lacI; The lac repressor binds to the lac operator to inhibit transcription in E. coli. This inhibition can be relieved by adding lactose or isopropyl-β-D-thiogalactopyranoside (IPTG).
  12138..12726   -  rep_origin     ori: high-copy-number ColE1/pMB1/pBR322/pUC origin of replication
  12897..13757   -  CDS            AmpR: β-lactamase; bla; confers resistance to ampicillin, carbenicillin, and related antibiotics
  13758..13862   -  promoter       AmpR promoter: bla
>Addgene plasmid #214472 | MCAM-BirA*-HA | addgene full sequence | sequence record 425599 | Addgene NGS Result
ACGGATCGGGAGATCTCCCGATCCCCTATGGTGCACTCTCAGTACAATCTGCTCTGATGCCGCATAGTTA
AGCCAGTATCTGCTCCCTGCTTGTGTGTTGGAGGTCGCTGAGTAGTGCGCGAGCAAAATTTAAGCTACAA
CAAGGCAAGGCTTGACCGACAATTGCATGAAGAATCTGCTTAGGGTTAGGCGTTTTGCGCTGCTTCGCGA
TGTACGGGCCAGATATACGCGTTGACATTGATTATTGACTAGTTATTAATAGTAATCAATTACGGGGTCA
TTAGTTCATAGCCCATATATGGAGTTCCGCGTTACATAACTTACGGTAAATGGCCCGCCTGGCTGACCGC
CCAACGACCCCCGCCCATTGACGTCAATAATGACGTATGTTCCCATAGTAACGCCAATAGGGACTTTCCA
TTGACGTCAATGGGTGGAGTATTTACGGTAAACTGCCCACTTGGCAGTACATCAAGTGTATCATATGCCA
AGTACGCCCCCTATTGACGTCAATGACGGTAAATGGCCCGCCTGGCATTATGCCCAGTACATGACCTTAT
GGGACTTTCCTACTTGGCAGTACATCTACGTATTAGTCATCGCTATTACCATGGTGATGCGGTTTTGGCA
GTACATCAATGGGCGTGGATAGCGGTTTGACTCACGGGGATTTCCAAGTCTCCACCCCATTGACGTCAAT
GGGAGTTTGTTTTGGCACCAAAATCAACGGGACTTTCCAAAATGTCGTAACAACTCCGCCCCATTGACGC
AAATGGGCGGTAGGCGTGTACGGTGGGAGGTCTATATAAGCAGCGCGTTTTGCCTGTACTGGGTCTCTCT
GGTTAGACCAGATCTGAGCCTGGGAGCTCTCTGGCTAACTAGGGAACCCACTGCTTAAGCCTCAATAAAG
CTTGCCTTGAGTGCTTCAAGTAGTGTGTGCCCGTCTGTTGTGTGACTCTGGTAACTAGAGATCCCTCAGA
CCCTTTTAGTCAGTGTGGAAAATCTCTAGCAGTGGCGCCCGAACAGGGACTTGAAAGCGAAAGGGAAACC
AGAGGAGCTCTCTCGACGCAGGACTCGGCTTGCTGAAGCGCGCACGGCAAGAGGCGAGGGGCGGCGACTG
GTGAGTACGCCAAAAATTTTGACTAGCGGAGGCTAGAAGGAGAGAGATGGGTGCGAGAGCGTCAGTATTA
AGCGGGGGAGAATTAGATCGCGATGGGAAAAAATTCGGTTAAGGCCAGGGGGAAAGAAAAAATATAAATT
AAAACATATAGTATGGGCAAGCAGGGAGCTAGAACGATTCGCAGTTAATCCTGGCCTGTTAGAAACATCA
GAAGGCTGTAGACAAATACTGGGACAGCTACAACCATCCCTTCAGACAGGATCAGAAGAACTTAGATCAT
TATATAATACAGTAGCAACCCTCTATTGTGTGCATCAAAGGATAGAGATAAAAGACACCAAGGAAGCTTT
AGACAAGATAGAGGAAGAGCAAAACAAAAGTAAGACCACCGCACAGCAAGGGCCGCTGATCTTCAGACCT
GGAGGAGGAGATATGAGGGACAATTGGAGAAGTGAATTATATAAATATAAAGTAGTAAAAATTGAACCAT
TAGGAGTAGCACCCACCAAGGCAAAGAGAAGAGTGGTGCAGAGAGAAAAAAGAGCAGTGGGAATAGGAGC
TTTGTTCCTTGGGTTCTTGGGAGCAGCAGGAAGCACTATGGGCGCAGCGTCAATGACGCTGACGGTACAG
GCCAGACAATTATTGTCTGGTATAGTGCAGCAGCAGAACAATTTGCTGAGGGCTATTGAGGCGCAACAGC
ATCTGTTGCAACTCACAGTCTGGGGCATCAAGCAGCTCCAGGCAAGAATCCTGGCTGTGGAAAGATACCT
AAAGGATCAACAGCTCCTGGGGATTTGGGGTTGCTCTGGAAAACTCATTTGCACCACTGCTGTGCCTTGG
AATGCTAGTTGGAGTAATAAATCTCTGGAACAGATTTGGAATCACACGACCTGGATGGAGTGGGACAGAG
AAATTAACAATTACACAAGCTTAATACACTCCTTAATTGAAGAATCGCAAAACCAGCAAGAAAAGAATGA
ACAAGAATTATTGGAATTAGATAAATGGGCAAGTTTGTGGAATTGGTTTAACATAACAAATTGGCTGTGG
TATATAAAATTATTCATAATGATAGTAGGAGGCTTGGTAGGTTTAAGAATAGTTTTTGCTGTACTTTCTA
TAGTGAATAGAGTTAGGCAGGGATATTCACCATTATCGTTTCAGACCCACCTCCCAACCCCGAGGGGACC
CGACAGGCCCGAAGGAATAGAAGAAGAAGGTGGAGAGAGAGACAGAGACAGATCCATTCGATTAGTGAAC
GGATCTACAAATGGCAGTATTCATCCACAATTTTAAAAGAAAAGGGGGGATTGGGAGGTACAGTGCAGGG
GAAAGAATAGTAGACATAATAGCAACAGACATACAAACTAAAGAATTACAAAAACAAATTACAAAAATTC
AAAATTTTCGGGTTTATTACAGGGACAGCAGAAATTCACTTTGAATTAATTCAAGCTTCGTGAGGCTCCG
GTGCCCGTCAGTGGGCAGAGCGCACATCGCCCACAGTCCCCGAGAAGTTGGGGGGAGGGGTCGGCAATTG
AACCGGTGCCTAGAGAAGGTGGCGCGGGGTAAACTGGGAAAGTGATGTCGTGTACTGGCTCCGCCTTTTT
CCCGAGGGTGGGGGAGAACCGTATATAAGTGCAGTAGTCGCCGTGAACGTTCTTTTTCGCAACGGGTTTG
CCGCCAGAACACAGGTAAGTGCCGTGTGTGGTTCCCGCGGGCCTGGCCTCTTTACGGGTTATGGCCCTTG
CGTGCCTTGAATTACTTCCACCTGGCTCCAGTACGTGATTCTTGATCCCGAGCTGGAGCCAGGGGCGGGC
CTTGCGCTTTAGGAGCCCCTTCGCCTCGTGCTTGAGTTGAGGCCTGGCCTGGGCGCTGGGGCCGCCGCGT
GCGAATCTGGTGGCACCTTCGCGCCTGTCTCGCTGCTTTCGATAAGTCTCTAGCCATTTAAAATTTTTGA
TGACCTGCTGCGACGCTTTTTTTCTGGCAAGATAGTCTTGTAAATGCGGGCCAGGATCTGCACACTGGTA
TTTCGGTTTTTGGGGCCGCGGGCGGCGACGGGGCCCGTGCGTCCCAGCGCACATGTTCGGCGAGGCGGGG
CCTGCGAGCGCGGCCACCGAGAATCGGACGGGGGTAGTCTCAAGCTGGCCGGCCTGCTCTGGTGCCTGGC
CTCGCGCCGCCGTGTATCGCCCCGCCCTGGGCGGCAAGGCTGGCCCGGTCGGCACCAGTTGCGTGAGCGG
AAAGATGGCCGCTTCCCGGCCCTGCTCCAGGGGGCTCAAAATGGAGGACGCGGCGCTCGGGAGAGCGGGC
GGGTGAGTCACCCACACAAAGGAAAGGGGCCTTTCCGTCCTCAGCCGTCGCTTCATGTGACTCCACGGAG
TACCGGGCGCCGTCCAGGCACCTCGATTAGTTCTGGAGCTTTTGGAGTACGTCGTCTTTAGGTTGGGGGG
AGGGGTTTTATGCGATGGAGTTTCCCCACACTGAGTGGGTGGAGACTGAAGTTAGGCCAGCTTGGCACTT
GATGTAATTCTCCTTGGAATTTGCCCTTTTTGAGTTTGGATCTTGGTTCATTCTCAAGCCTCAGACAGTG
GTTCAAAGTTTTTTTCTTCCATTTCAGGTGTCGTGAACACGCTACCGGTCTCGAGAATTGACAAGTTTGT
ACAAAAAAGCAGGCTCCGCTAGCGCTACCGGACTCAGATCTCGAGCTCAAGCTTATGGGGCTTCCCAGGC
TGGTCTGCGCCTTCTTGCTCGCCGCCTGCTGCTGCTGTCCTCGCGTCGCGGGTGTGCCCGGAGAGGCTGA
GCAGCCTGCGCCTGAGCTGGTGGAGGTGGAAGTGGGCAGCACAGCCCTTCTGAAGTGCGGCCTCTCCCAG
TCCCAAGGCAACCTCAGCCATGTCGACTGGTTTTCTGTCCACAAGGAGAAGCGGACGCTCATCTTCCGTG
TGCGCCAGGGCCAGGGCCAGAGCGAACCTGGGGAGTACGAGCAGCGGCTCAGCCTCCAGGACAGAGGGGC
TACTCTGGCCCTGACTCAAGTCACCCCCCAAGACGAGCGCATCTTCTTGTGCCAGGGCAAGCGCCCTCGG
TCCCAGGAGTACCGCATCCAGCTCCGCGTCTACAAAGCTCCGGAGGAGCCAAACATCCAGGTCAACCCCC
TGGGCATCCCTGTGAACAGTAAGGAGCCTGAGGAGGTCGCTACCTGTGTAGGGAGGAACGGGTACCCCAT
TCCTCAAGTCATCTGGTACAAGAATGGCCGGCCTCTGAAGGAGGAGAAGAACCGGGTCCACATTCAGTCG
TCCCAGACTGTGGAGTCGAGTGGTTTGTACACCTTGCAGAGTATTCTGAAGGCACAGCTGGTTAAAGAAG
ACAAAGATGCCCAGTTTTACTGTGAGCTCAACTACCGGCTGCCCAGTGGGAACCACATGAAGGAGTCCAG
GGAAGTCACCGTCCCTGTTTTCTACCCGACAGAAAAAGTGTGGCTGGAAGTGGAGCCCGTGGGAATGCTG
AAGGAAGGGGACCGCGTGGAAATCAGGTGTTTGGCTGATGGCAACCCTCCACCACACTTCAGCATCAGCA
AGCAGAACCCCAGCACCAGGGAGGCAGAGGAAGAGACAACCAACGACAACGGGGTCCTGGTGCTGGAGCC
TGCCCGGAAGGAACACAGTGGGCGCTATGAATGTCAGGGCCTGGACTTGGACACCATGATATCGCTGCTG
AGTGAACCACAGGAACTACTGGTGAACTATGTGTCTGACGTCCGAGTGAGTCCCGCAGCCCCTGAGAGAC
AGGAAGGCAGCAGCCTCACCCTGACCTGTGAGGCAGAGAGTAGCCAGGACCTCGAGTTCCAGTGGCTGAG
AGAAGAGACAGGCCAGGTGCTGGAAAGGGGGCCTGTGCTTCAGTTGCATGACCTGAAACGGGAGGCAGGA
GGCGGCTATCGCTGCGTGGCGTCTGTGCCCAGCATACCCGGCCTGAACCGCACACAGCTGGTCAACGTGG
CCATTTTTGGCCCCCCTTGGATGGCATTCAAGGAGAGGAAGGTGTGGGTGAAAGAGAATATGGTGTTGAA
TCTGTCTTGTGAAGCGTCAGGGCACCCCCGGCCCACCATCTCCTGGAACGTCAACGGCACGGCAAGTGAA
CAAGACCAAGATCCACAGCGAGTCCTGAGCACCCTGAATGTCCTCGTGACCCCGGAGCTGTTGGAGACAG
GTGTTGAATGCACGGCCTCCAACGACCTGGGCAAAAACACCAGCATCCTCTTCCTGGAGCTGGTCAATTT
AACCACCCTCACACCAGACTCCAACACAACCACTGGCCTCAGCACTTCCACTGCCAGTCCTCATACCAGA
GCCAACAGCACCTCCACAGAGAGAAAGCTGCCGGAGCCGGAGAGCCGGGGCGTGGTCATCGTGGCTGTGA
TTGTGTGCATCCTGGTCCTGGCGGTGCTGGGCGCTGTCCTCTATTTCCTCTATAAGAAGGGCAAGCTGCC
GTGCAGGCGCTCAGGGAAGCAGGAGATCACGCTGCCCCCGTCTCGTAAGAGCGAACTTGTAGTTGAAGTT
AAGTCAGATAAGCTCCCAGAAGAGATGGGCCTCCTGCAGGGCAGCAGCGGTGACAAGAGGGCTCCGGGAG
ACCAGGGAGAGAAATACATCGATCTGAGGCATGGATCCGGTGGAGGTATGAAGGACAACACCGTGCCCCT
GAAGCTGATCGCCCTGCTGGCCAACGGCGAGTTCCACTCTGGCGAGCAGCTGGGAGAGACCCTGGGAATG
AGCAGAGCCGCCATCAACAAGCACATCCAGACACTGAGAGACTGGGGAGTGGACGTGTTCACCGTGCCTG
GCAAGGGCTACAGCCTGCCTGAGCCTATCCAGCTGCTGAACGCCAAGCAGATCCTGGGACAGCTGGATGG
CGGAAGCGTGGCCGTGCTGCCTGTGATCGACTCCACCAATCAGTACCTGCTGGACAGAATCGGAGAGCTG
AAGTCCGGCGACGCCTGCATCGCCGAGTACCAGCAGGCTGGCAGAGGAGGCAGAGGACGGAAGTGGTTCA
GCCCATTCGGAGCCAACCTGTACCTGTCCATGTTCTGGAGACTGGAGCAGGGACCTGCTGCTGCCATCGG
ACTGAGTCTGGTGATCGGAATCGTGATGGCCGAGGTGCTGAGAAAGCTGGGAGCCGACAAGGTGAGAGTG
AAGTGGCCTAATGACCTGTACCTCCAGGACCGCAAGCTGGCTGGCATCCTGGTGGAGCTGACAGGCAAGA
CAGGCGATGCCGCTCAGATCGTGATCGGAGCCGGAATCAACATGGCCATGAGAAGAGTGGAGGAGAGCGT
GGTGAACCAGGGCTGGATCACCCTGCAGGAGGCTGGCATCAACCTGGACCGGAACACCCTGGCCGCCATG
CTGATCAGAGAGCTGAGAGCCGCTCTGGAGCTGTTCGAGCAGGAGGGACTGGCTCCTTACCTGAGCAGAT
GGGAGAAGCTGGACAACTTCATCAACAGACCTGTGAAGCTGATCATCGGCGACAAGGAAATCTTCGGCAT
CTCCAGAGGAATCGACAAGCAGGGAGCTCTGCTGCTGGAGCAGGACGGAATCATCAAGCCCTGGATGGGC
GGAGAAATCTCCCTGAGAAGCGCAGAGAAGGCTTACCCTTACGATGTACCGGATTACGCATAGGCGGCCG
CTCGACGGTACCGCGGGCCCGGGATCGGCCGCGACTCTAGATCATAATCAGCCACCCAGCTTTCTTGTAC
AAAGTGGTTTGATTCGACCCGGGATCGGGCCGCACTAGAGGAATTCCGCCCCTCTCCCCCCCCCCCCTCT
CCCTCCCCCCCCCCTAACGTTACTGGCCGAAGCCGCTTGGAATAAGGCCGGTGTGCGTTTGTCTATATGT
TATTTTCCACCATATTGCCGTCTTTTGGCAATGTGAGGGCCCGGAAACCTGGCCCTGTCTTCTTGACGAG
CATTCCTAGGGGTCTTTCCCCTCTCGCCAAAGGAATGCAAGGTCTGTTGAATGTCGTGAAGGAAGCAGTT
CCTCTGGAAGCTTCTTGAAGACAAACAACGTCTGTAGCGACCCTTTGCAGGCAGCGGAACCCCCCACCTG
GCGACAGGTGCCTCTGCGGCCAAAAGCCACGTGTATAAGATACACCTGCAAAGGCGGCACAACCCCAGTG
CCACGTTGTGAGTTGGATAGTTGTGGAAAGAGTCAAATGGCTCTCCTCAAGCGTATTCAACAAGGGGCTG
AAGGATGCCCAGAAGGTACCCCATTGTATGGGATCTGATCTGGGGCCTCGGTGCACATGCTTTACATGTG
TTTAGTCGAGGTTAAAAAAACGTCTAGGCCCCCCGAACCACGGGGACGTGGTTTTCCTTTGAAAAACACG
ATGATAAGCTTGCCACAACCCGTACCAAAGATGGATAGATCCGGAAAGCCTGAACTCACCGCGACGTCTG
TCGAGAAGTTTCTGATCGAAAAGTTCGACAGCGTCTCCGACCTGATGCAGCTCTCGGAGGGCGAAGAATC
TCGTGCTTTCAGCTTCGATGTAGGAGGGCGTGGATATGTCCTGCGGGTAAATAGCTGCGCCGATGGTTTC
TACAAAGATCGTTATGTTTATCGGCACTTTGCATCGGCCGCGCTCCCGATTCCGGAAGTGCTTGACATTG
GGGAATTCAGCGAGAGCCTGACCTATTGCATCTCCCGCCGTGCACAGGGTGTCACGTTGCAAGACCTGCC
TGAAACCGAACTGCCCGCTGTTCTGCAGCCGGTCGCGGAGGCCATGGATGCGATCGCTGCGGCCGATCTT
AGCCAGACGAGCGGGTTCGGCCCATTCGGACCGCAAGGAATCGGTCAATACACTACATGGCGTGATTTCA
TATGCGCGATTGCTGATCCCCATGTGTATCACTGGCAAACTGTGATGGACGACACCGTCAGTGCGTCCGT
CGCGCAGGCTCTCGATGAGCTGATGCTTTGGGCCGAGGACTGCCCCGAAGTCCGGCACCTCGTGCACGCG
GATTTCGGCTCCAACAATGTCCTGACGGACAATGGCCGCATAACAGCGGTCATTGACTGGAGCGAGGCGA
TGTTCGGGGATTCCCAATACGAGGTCGCCAACATCTTCTTCTGGAGGCCGTGGTTGGCTTGTATGGAGCA
GCAGACGCGCTACTTCGAGCGGAGGCATCCGGAGCTTGCAGGATCGCCGCGGCTCCGGGCGTATATGCTC
CGCATTGGTCTTGACCAACTCTATCAGAGCTTGGTTGACGGCAATTTCGATGATGCAGCTTGGGCGCAGG
GTCGATGCGACGCAATCGTCCGATCCGGAGCCGGGACTGTCGGGCGTACACAAATCGCCCGCAGAAGCGC
GGCCGTCTGGACCGATGGCTGTGTAGAAGTACTCGCCGATAGTGGAAACCGACGCCCCAGCACTCGTCCG
AGGGCAAAGGAAGCTAGAGTTAACATCGAGGGATCAAGCTTATCGATAATCAACCTCTGGATTACAAAAT
TTGTGAAAGATTGACTGGTATTCTTAACTATGTTGCTCCTTTTACGCTATGTGGATACGCTGCTTTAATG
CCTTTGTATCATGCTATTGCTTCCCGTATGGCTTTCATTTTCTCCTCCTTGTATAAATCCTGGTTGCTGT
CTCTTTATGAGGAGTTGTGGCCCGTTGTCAGGCAACGTGGCGTGGTGTGCACTGTGTTTGCTGACGCAAC
CCCCACTGGTTGGGGCATTGCCACCACCTGTCAGCTCCTTTCCGGGACTTTCGCTTTCCCCCTCCCTATT
GCCACGGCGGAACTCATCGCCGCCTGCCTTGCCCGCTGCTGGACAGGGGCTCGGCTGTTGGGCACTGACA
ATTCCGTGGTGTTGTCGGGGAAGCTGACGTCCTTTCCATGGCTGCTCGCCTGTGTTGCCACCTGGATTCT
GCGCGGGACGTCCTTCTGCTACGTCCCTTCGGCCCTCAATCCAGCGGACCTTCCTTCCCGCGGCCTGCTG
CCGGCTCTGCGGCCTCTTCCGCGTCTTCGCCTTCGCCCTCAGACGAGTCGGATCTCCCTTTGGGCCGCCT
CCCCGCATCGATACCGTCGAGACCTAGAAAAACATGGAGCAATCACAAGTAGCAATACAGCAGCTACCAA
TGCTGATTGTGCCTGGCTAGAAGCACAAGAGGAGGAGGAGGTGGGTTTTCCAGTCACACCTCAGGTACCT
TTAAGACCAATGACTTACAAGGCAGCTGTAGATCTTAGCCACTTTTTAAAAGAAAAGGGGGGACTGGAAG
GGCTAATTCACTCCCAACGAAGACAAGATATCCTTGATCTGTGGATCTACCACACACAAGGCTACTTCCC
TGATTGGCAGAACTACACACCAGGGCCAGGGATCAGATATCCACTGACCTTTGGATGGTGCTACAAGCTA
GTACCAGTTGAGCAAGAGAAGGTAGAAGAAGCCAATGAAGGAGAGAACACCCGCTTGTTACACCCTGTGA
GCCTGCATGGGATGGATGACCCGGAGAGAGAAGTATTAGAGTGGAGGTTTGACAGCCGCCTAGCATTTCA
TCACATGGCCCGAGAGCTGCATCCGGACTGTACTGGGTCTCTCTGGTTAGACCAGATCTGAGCCTGGGAG
CTCTCTGGCTAACTAGGGAACCCACTGCTTAAGCCTCAATAAAGCTTGCCTTGAGTGCTTCAAGTAGTGT
GTGCCCGTCTGTTGTGTGACTCTGGTAACTAGAGATCCCTCAGACCCTTTTAGTCAGTGTGGAAAATCTC
TAGCAGGGCCCGTTTAAACCCGCTGATCAGCCTCGACTGTGCCTTCTAGTTGCCAGCCATCTGTTGTTTG
CCCCTCCCCCGTGCCTTCCTTGACCCTGGAAGGTGCCACTCCCACTGTCCTTTCCTAATAAAATGAGGAA
ATTGCATCGCATTGTCTGAGTAGGTGTCATTCTATTCTGGGGGGTGGGGTGGGGCAGGACAGCAAGGGGG
AGGATTGGGAAGACAATAGCAGGCATGCTGGGGATGCGGTGGGCTCTATGGCTTCTGAGGCGGAAAGAAC
CAGCTGGGGCTCTAGGGGGTATCCCC
[124 nt withheld, positions 10177-10300]
C
[91 nt withheld, positions 10302-10392]
A
[49 nt withheld, positions 10394-10442]
CCTTTGACGTTGGAGTCCACGTTCTTT
[37 nt withheld, positions 10470-10506]
ACCCTATCTCGGTCTATTCTTTTGATTTATAAGGGATTTTGCCGATTTCGGCCTATTGGTTAAAAAATGA
GCTGATTTAACAAAAATTTAACGCGAATTAATTCTGTGGAATGTGTGTCAGTTAGGGTGTGGAAAGTCCC
CAGGCTCCCCAGCAGGCAGAAGTATGCAAAGCATGCATCTCAATTAGTCAGCAACCAGGTGTGGAAAGTC
CCCAGGCTCCCCAGCAGGCAGAAGTATGCAAAGCATGCATCTCAATTAGTCAGCAACCATAGTCCCGCCC
CTAACTCCGCCCATCCCGCCCCTAACTCCGCCCAGTTCCGCCCATTCTCCGCCCCATGGCTGACTAATTT
TTTTTATTTATGCAGAGGCCGAGGCCGCCTCTGCCTCTGAGCTATTCCAGAAGTAGTGAGGAGGCTTTTT
TGGAGGCCTAGGCTTTTGCAAAAAGCTCCCGGGAGCTTGTATATCCATTTTCGGATCTGATCAGCACGTG
TTGACAATTAATCATCGGCATAGTATATCGGCATAGTATAATACGACAAGGTGAGGAACTAAACCATGGC
CAAGTTGACCAGTGCCGTTCCGGTGCTCACCGCGCGCGACGTCGCCGGAGCGGTCGAGTTCTGGACCGAC
CGGCTCGGGTTCTCCCGGGACTTCGTGGAGGACGACTTCGCCGGTGTGGTCCGGGACGACGTGACCCTGT
TCATCAGCGCGGTCCAGGACCAGGTGGTGCCGGACAACACCCTGGCCTGGGTGTGGGTGCGCGGCCTGGA
CGAGCTGTACGCCGAGTGGTCGGAGGTCGTGTCCACGAACTTCCGGGACGCCTCCGGGCCGGCCATGACC
GAGATCGGCGAGCAGCCGTGGGGGCGGGAGTTCGCCCTGCGCGACCCGGCCGGCAACTGCGTGCACTTCG
TGGCCGAGGAGCAGGACTGACACGTGCTACGAGATTTCGATTCCACCGCCGCCTTCTATGAAAGGTTGGG
CTTCGGAATCGTTTTCCGGGACGCCGGCTGGATGATCCTCCAGCGCGGGGATCTCATGCTGGAGTTCTTC
GCCCACCCCAACTTGTTTATTGCAGCTTATAATGGTTACAAATAAAGCAATAGCATCACAAATTTCACAA
ATAAAGCATTTTTTTCACTGCATTCTAGTTGTGGTTTGTCCAAACTCATCAATGTATCTTATCATGTCTG
TATACCGTCGACCTCTAGCTAGAGCTTGGCGTAATCATGGTCATAGCTGTTTCCTGTGTGAAATTGTTAT
CCGCTCACAATTCCACACAACATACGAGCCGGAAGCATAAAGTGTAAAGCCTGGGGTGCCTAATGAGTGA
GCTAACTCACATTAATTGCGTTGCGCTCACTGCCCGCTTTCCAGTCGGGAAACCTGTCGTGCCAGCTGCA
TTAATGAATCGGCCAACGCGCGGGGAGAGGCGGTTTGCGTATTGGGCGCTCTTCCGCTTCCTCGCTCACT
GACTCGCTGCGCTCGGTCGTTCGGCTGCGGCGAGCGGTATCAGCTCACTCAAAGGCGGTAATACGGTTAT
CCACAGAATCAGGGGATAACGCAGGAAAGAACATGTGAGCAAAAGGCCAGCAAAAGGCCAGGAACCGTAA
AAAGGCCGCGTTGCTGGCGTTTTTCCATAGGCTCCGCCCCCCTGACGAGCATCACAAAAATCGACGCTCA
AGTCAGAGGTGGCGAAACCCGACAGGACTATAAAGATACCAGGCGTTTCCCCCTGGAAGCTCCCTCGTGC
GCTCTCCTGTTCCGACCCTGCCGCTTACCGGATACCTGTCCGCCTTTCTCCCTTCGGGAAGCGTGGCGCT
TTCTCATAGCTCACGCTGTAGGTATCTCAGTTCGGTGTAGGTCGTTCGCTCCAAGCTGGGCTGTGTGCAC
GAACCCCCCGTTCAGCCCGACCGCTGCGCCTTATCCGGTAACTATCGTCTTGAGTCCAACCCGGTAAGAC
ACGACTTATCGCCACTGGCAGCAGCCACTGGTAACAGGATTAGCAGAGCGAGGTATGTAGGCGGTGCTAC
AGAGTTCTTGAAGTGGTGGCCTAACTACGGCTACACTAGAAGAACAGTATTTGGTATCTGCGCTCTGCTG
AAGCCAGTTACCTTCGGAAAAAGAGTTGGTAGCTCTTGATCCGGCAAACAAACCACCGCTGGTAGCGGTG
GTTTTTTTGTTTGCAAGCAGCAGATTACGCGCAGAAAAAAAGGATCTCAAGAAGATCCTTTGATCTTTTC
TACGGGGTCTGACGCTCAGTGGAACGAAAACTCACGTTAAGGGATTTTGGTCATGAGATTATCAAAAAGG
ATCTTCACCTAGATCCTTTTAAATTAAAAATGAAGTTTTAAATCAATCTAAAGTATATATGAGTAAACTT
GGTCTGACAGTTACCAATGCTTAATCAGTGAGGCACCTATCTCAGCGATCTGTCTATTTCGTTCATCCAT
AGTTGCCTGACTCCCCGTCGTGTAGATAACTACGATACGGGAGGGCTTACCATCTGGCCCCAGTGCTGCA
ATGATACCGCGAGACCCACGCTCACCGGCTCCAGATTTATCAGCAATAAACCAGCCAGCCGGAAGGGCCG
AGCGCAGAAGTGGTCCTGCAACTTTATCCGCCTCCATCCAGTCTATTAATTGTTGCCGGGAAGCTAGAGT
AAGTAGTTCGCCAGTTAATAGTTTGCGCAACGTTGTTGCCATTGCTACAGGCATCGTGGTGTCACGCTCG
TCGTTTGGTATGGCTTCATTCAGCTCCGGTTCCCAACGATCAAGGCGAGTTACATGATCCCCCATGTTGT
GCAAAAAAGCGGTTAGCTCCTTCGGTCCTCCGATCGTTGTCAGAAGTAAGTTGGCCGCAGTGTTATCACT
CATGGTTATGGCAGCACTGCATAATTCTCTTACTGTCATGCCATCCGTAAGATGCTTTTCTGTGACTGGT
GAGTACTCAACCAAGTCATTCTGAGAATAGTGTATGCGGCGACCGAGTTGCTCTTGCCCGGCGTCAATAC
GGGATAATACCGCGCCACATAGCAGAACTTTAAAAGTGCTCATCATTGGAAAACGTTCTTCGGGGCGAAA
ACTCTCAAGGATCTTACCGCTGTTGAGATCCAGTTCGATGTAACCCACTCGTGCACCCAACTGATCTTCA
GCATCTTTTACTTTCACCAGCGTTTCTGGGTGAGCAAAAACAGGAAGGCAAAATGCCGCAAAAAAGGGAA
TAAGGGCGACACGGAAATGTTGAATACTCATACTCTTCCTTTTTCAATATTATTGAAGCATTTATCAGGG
TTATTGTCTCATGAGCGGATACATATTTGAATGTATTTAGAAAAATAAACAAATAGGGGTTCCGCGCACA
TTTCCCCGAAAAGTGCCACCTGACGTCG
