>Addgene plasmid #214472 | MCAM-BirA*-HA | depositor partial sequence | sequence record 418469 | Open reading frame verified by Sanger sequencing; consensus sequence from multiple primers/reads.
ACGCTACCGGTCTCGAGAATTGACAAGTTTGTACAAAAAAGCAGGCTCCGCTAGCGCTACCGGACTCAGA
TCTCGAGCTCAAGCTTATGGGGCTTCCCAGGCTGGTCTGCGCCTTCTTGCTCGCCGCCTGCTGCTGCTGT
CCTCGCGTCGCGGGTGTGCCCGGAGAGGCTGAGCAGCCTGCGCCTGAGCTGGTGGAGGTGGAAGTGGGCA
GCACAGCCCTTCTGAAGTGCGGCCTCTCCCAGTCCCAAGGCAACCTCAGCCATGTCGACTGGTTTTCTGT
CCACAAGGAGAAGCGGACGCTCATCTTCCGTGTGCGCCAGGGCCAGGGCCAGAGCGAACCTGGGGAGTAC
GAGCAGCGGCTCAGCCTCCAGGACAGAGGGGCTACTCTGGCCCTGACTCAAGTCACCCCCCAAGACGAGC
GCATCTTCTTGTGCCAGGGCAAGCGCCCTCGGTCCCAGGAGTACCGCATCCAGCTCCGCGTCTACAAAGC
TCCGGAGGAGCCAAACATCCAGGTCAACCCCCTGGGCATCCCTGTGAACAGTAAGGAGCCTGAGGAGGTC
GCTACCTGTGTAGGGAGGAACGGGTACCCCATTCCTCAAGTCATCTGGTACAAGAATGGCCGGCCTCTGA
AGGAGGAGAAGAACCGGGTCCACATTCAGTCGTCCCAGACTGTGGAGTCGAGTGGTTTGTACACCTTGCA
GAGTATTCTGAAGGCACAGCTGGTTAAAGAAGACAAAGATGCCCAGTTTTACTGTGAGCTCAACTACCGG
CTGCCCAGTGGGAACCACATGAAGGAGTCCAGGGAAGTCACCGTCCCTGTTTTCTACCCGACAGAAAAAG
TGTGGCTGGAAGTGGAGCCCGTGGGAATGCTGAAGGAAGGGGACCGCGTGGAAATCAGGTGTTTGGCTGA
TGGCAACCCTCCACCACACTTCAGCATCAGCAAGCAGAACCCCAGCACCAGGGAGGCAGAGGAAGAGACA
ACCAACGACAACGGGGTCCTGGTGCTGGAGCCTGCCCGGAAGGAACACAGTGGGCGCTATGAATGTCAGG
GCCTGGACTTGGACACCATGATATCGCTGCTGAGTGAACCACAGGAACTACTGGTGAACTATGTGTCTGA
CGTCCGAGTGAGTCCCGCAGCCCCTGAGAGACAGGAAGGCAGCAGCCTCACCCTGACCTGTGAGGCAGAG
AGTAGCCAGGACCTCGAGTTCCAGTGGCTGAGAGAAGAGACAGGCCAGGTGCTGGAAAGGGGGCCTGTGC
TTCAGTTGCATGACCTGAAACGGGAGGCAGGAGGCGGCTATCGCTGCGTGGCGTCTGTGCCCAGCATACC
CGGCCTGAACCGCACACAGCTGGTCAACGTGGCCATTTTTGGCCCCCCTTGGATGGCATTCAAGGAGAGG
AAGGTGTGGGTGAAAGAGAATATGGTGTTGAATCTGTCTTGTGAAGCGTCAGGGCACCCCCGGCCCACCA
TCTCCTGGAACGTCAACGGCACGGCAAGTGAACAAGACCAAGATCCACAGCGAGTCCTGAGCACCCTGAA
TGTCCTCGTGACCCCGGAGCTGTTGGAGACAGGTGTTGAATGCACGGCCTCCAACGACCTGGGCAAAAAC
ACCAGCATCCTCTTCCTGGAGCTGGTCAATTTAACCACCCTCACACCAGACTCCAACACAACCACTGGCC
TCAGCACTTCCACTGCCAGTCCTCATACCAGAGCCAACAGCACCTCCACAGAGAGAAAGCTGCCGGAGCC
GGAGAGCCGGGGCGTGGTCATCGTGGCTGTGATTGTGTGCATCCTGGTCCTGGCGGTGCTGGGCGCTGTC
CTCTATTTCCTCTATAAGAAGGGCAAGCTGCCGTGCAGGCGCTCAGGGAAGCAGGAGATCACGCTGCCCC
CGTCTCGTAAGAGCGAACTTGTAGTTGAAGTTAAGTCAGATAAGCTCCCAGAAGAGATGGGCCTCCTGCA
GGGCAGCAGCGGTGACAAGAGGGCTCCGGGAGACCAGGGAGAGAAATACATCGATCTGAGGCATGGATCC
GGTGGAGGTATGAAGGACAACACCGTGCCCCTGAAGCTGATCGCCCTGCTGGCCAACGGCGAGTTCCACT
CTGGCGAGCAGCTGGGAGAGACCCTGGGAATGAGCAGAGCCGCCATCAACAAGCACATCCAGACACTGAG
AGACTGGGGAGTGGACGTGTTCACCGTGCCTGGCAAGGGCTACAGCCTGCCTGAGCCTATCCAGCTGCTG
AACGCCAAGCAGATCCTGGGACAGCTGGATGGCGGAAGCGTGGCCGTGCTGCCTGTGATCGACTCCACCA
ATCAGTACCTGCTGGACAGAATCGGAGAGCTGAAGTCCGGCGACGCCTGCATCGCCGAGTACCAGCAGGC
TGGCAGAGGAGGCAGAGGACGGAAGTGGTTCAGCCCATTCGGAGCCAACCTGTACCTGTCCATGTTCTGG
AGACTGGAGCAGGGACCTGCTGCTGCCATCGGACTGAGTCTGGTGATCGGAATCGTGATGGCCGAGGTGC
TGAGAAAGCTGGGAGCCGACAAGGTGAGAGTGAAGTGGCCTAATGACCTGTACCTCCAGGACCGCAAGCT
GGCTGGCATCCTGGTGGAGCTGACAGGCAAGACAGGCGATGCCGCTCAGATCGTGATCGGAGCCGGAATC
AACATGGCCATGAGAAGAGTGGAGGAGAGCGTGGTGAACCAGGGCTGGATCACCCTGCAGGAGGCTGGCA
TCAACCTGGACCGGAACACCCTGGCCGCCATGCTGATCAGAGAGCTGAGAGCCGCTCTGGAGCTGTTCGA
GCAGGAGGGACTGGCTCCTTACCTGAGCAGATGGGAGAAGCTGGACAACTTCATCAACAGACCTGTGAAG
CTGATCATCGGCGACAAGGAAATCTTCGGCATCTCCAGAGGAATCGACAAGCAGGGAGCTCTGCTGCTGG
AGCAGGACGGAATCATCAAGCCCTGGATGGGCGGAGAAATCTCCCTGAGAAGCGCAGAGAAGGCTTACCC
TTACGATGTACCGGATTACGCATAGGCGGCCGCTCGACGGTACCGCGGGCCCGGGATCGGCCGCGA
